Addgene plasmid #128050: pShuttle-CMV-GFP H1promoter
Purpose: (Empty Backbone) Adenoviral shuttle vector for shRNA expression from H1 promoter with GFP marker
Depositing lab: Oskar Laur. Depositing organization: Emory University.
Backbone
  Vector backbone: pShuttle
  Vector type: Mammalian Expression, Adenoviral
Growth in bacteria
  Bacterial resistance: Kanamycin, 50 μg/mL
  Growth temperature: 37°C
  Growth strain: NEB Stable
  Copy number: High Copy
Gene/Insert
  Gene/Insert name: None
Terms and licenses: Academic/Nonprofit Terms; Industry Terms: Not Available to Industry
How to cite: pShuttle-CMV-GFP H1promoter was a gift from Oskar Laur (Addgene plasmid # 128050 ; http://n2t.net/addgene:128050 ; RRID:Addgene_128050)
