[The description below was written by a language model from this plasmid's Addgene catalogue record and pLannotate feature annotations shown in this document.]
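Description:
pShuttle-CMV-GFP H1promoter is an empty adenoviral shuttle backbone built on pShuttle, intended for cloning short hairpin RNA sequences and transferring them into a recombinant human adenovirus serotype 5 genome. It is an 8.2 kb plasmid maintained in E. coli at high copy through a ColE1/pUC-type origin and selected with kanamycin via the Tn5-derived aminoglycoside phosphotransferase (NeoR/KanR). An f1 phage origin is also present, along with non-functional remnants of β-lactamase, Tn5 transposase and the pBR322 bom region.

The payload region carries two independent expression units. A human H1 RNA promoter, a Pol III promoter suited to producing small defined transcripts, sits upstream of the position where a hairpin would be inserted; the record lists no insert, and the cloning sites are not annotated. Downstream, the CMV immediate-early enhancer and promoter drive EGFP, giving a constitutive fluorescent marker for identifying transduced cells and following virus production. No polyadenylation signal for the EGFP unit is annotated in the feature table.

These cassettes are flanked by adenoviral sequences. On one side lie the left Ad5 inverted terminal repeat and the Ψ packaging signal; on the other is a segment containing the IX and IVa2 coding regions. A further segment holds E4 ORF1, part of E4 ORF2 and the right ITR. In pShuttle-type systems, such regions usually serve as homology arms for recombination with an adenoviral backbone plasmid. The cassette then takes the place of the E1 region, and the ITRs and Ψ support replication and encapsidation in complementing packaging cells. The resulting virus would be used for knockdown experiments in mammalian cells.
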