Features (pLannotate 1.2.2; 17 found; start..end, strand, type, name):
      1..215     +  promoter       H1 promoter: human H1 RNA promoter
    364..667     +  enhancer       CMV enhancer: human cytomegalovirus immediate early enhancer
    668..871     +  promoter       CMV promoter: human cytomegalovirus (CMV) immediate early promoter
    916..1632    +  CDS            EGFP: EGFP is a basic (constitutively fluorescent) green fluorescent protein published in 1996, derived from Aequorea victoria. It is reported to be a rapidly-maturing weak dimer with moderate acid sensitivity.
   1731..2150    +  CDS            IX: CAP9_ADE05 - Experimental evidence at protein level: Swiss-Prot protein existence level 1. Structural component of the virion that acts as a cement protein on the capsid exterior and forms triskelion structures consisting of three molecules that stabilize three hexon trimers at the center of each icosahedral facet and fixes the peripentonal hexons. Dispensable for assembly. During virus entry, recruits the anterograde motor kinesin-1 to the capsid docked at the nuclear pore complex thereby subjecting the docked capsid to a pulling force. The resulting tension leads to capsid disruption, disper
   2216..3550    -  CDS            IVa2: PKG1_ADE05 - Experimental evidence at protein level: Swiss-Prot protein existence level 1. Component of the packaging machinery which encapsidates the viral DNA into preformed capsids and transcriptional activator of the viral major late promoter (MLP). Binds, along with packaging proteins 2 and 3, to the specific packaging sequence on the left end of viral genomic DNA and displays ATPase activity thereby providing the power stroke of the packaging machinery. The activity of packaging protein IVa2 is stimulated by protein 33K which acts as a terminase. May be the protein that pumps DNA into th
   3923..4084    -  CDS            E4RF2_ADE02 (fragment): Protein predicted: Swiss-Prot protein existence level 4. From Human adenovirus C serotype 2 (HAdV-2) (Human adenovirus 2).
   4135..4518    -  CDS            E4RF1_ADE02: Experimental evidence at protein level: Swiss-Prot protein existence level 1. May modulate tight-junctions functions of infected cells through interactions with PDZ proteins. E4 ORF1 has ben show for Adenovirus 9 to interact with protein involved in tight junction regulation. May play a role in mTOR activation by activating PI3- kinase, thus overriding cellular checkpoint for translation. From Human adenovirus C serotype 2 (HAdV-2) (Human adenovirus 2).
   4828..4930    -  repeat_region  ITR: inverted terminal repeat of human adenovirus serotype 5 inverted
   4950..5004    +  misc_feature   bom (fragment): basis of mobility region from pBR322
   5190..5778    -  rep_origin     ori: high-copy-number ColE1/pMB1/pBR322/pUC origin of replication
   5950..6264    -  CDS            bla(M) (fragment): β-lactamase lacking the signal sequence; bla(M); allows cytosolic expression of β-lactamase
   6309..6578    +  CDS            tnpA (fragment): TN5P_ECOLX - Also known as tnp. Experimental evidence at protein level: Swiss-Prot protein existence level 1. Mediates transposition of transposon Tn5 by a 'cut and paste' mechanism. First, the monomeric transposase binds the 19 bp inverted DNA repeats flanking the transposon. Then, dimerization of the DNA- bound transposase creates a synaptic DNA complex. After nicking of the first DNA strand, excision of the transposon proceeds through a series of intermediates. The transposase then mediates the insertion of the transposon at a new site by strand transfer. The activity of the wild- type tran
   6610..7404    +  CDS            NeoR/KanR: aminoglycoside phosphotransferase from Tn5; aph(3')-II (or nptII); confers resistance to neomycin, kanamycin, and G418 (Geneticin®)
   7474..7832    -  rep_origin     f1 ori (sequence partly withheld): f1 bacteriophage origin of replication; arrow indicates direction of (+) strand synthesis
   7870..7972    +  repeat_region  ITR: inverted terminal repeat of human adenovirus serotype 5 inverted
   8060..8210    +  misc_signal    Ad5 Ψ: packaging signal for adenovirus serotype 5
>Addgene plasmid #128050 | pShuttle-CMV-GFP H1promoter | addgene full sequence | sequence record 255047 | Addgene NGS Result
GAACGCTGACGTCATCAACCCGCTCCAAGGAATCGCGGGCCCAGTGTCACTAGGCGGGAACACCCAGCGC
GCGTGCGCCCTGGCAGGAAGATGGCTGTGAGGGACAGGGGAGTGGCGCCCTGCAATATTTGCATGTCGCT
ATGTGTTCTGGGAAATCACCATAAACGTGAAATGTCTTTGGATTTGGGAATCTTATAAGTTCTGTATGAG
ACCACGCGTCCCCCCTAAGGTTAAGTCGCCCTCGTTCAAGAGACGAGGGCGACTTAACCTTAGGTTTTTG
GAAATCGATACCGTCGCATGGTCTAGAGATTAATAGTAATCAATTACGGGGTCATTAGTTCATAGCCCAT
ATATGGAGTTCCGCGTTACATAACTTACGGTAAATGGCCCGCCTGGCTGACCGCCCAACGACCCCCGCCC
ATTGACGTCAATAATGACGTATGTTCCCATAGTAACGCCAATAGGGACTTTCCATTGACGTCAATGGGTG
GAGTATTTACGGTAAACTGCCCACTTGGCAGTACATCAAGTGTATCATATGCCAAGTACGCCCCCTATTG
ACGTCAATGACGGTAAATGGCCCGCCTGGCATTATGCCCAGTACATGACCTTATGGGACTTTCCTACTTG
GCAGTACATCTACGTATTAGTCATCGCTATTACCATGGTGATGCGGTTTTGGCAGTACATCAATGGGCGT
GGATAGCGGTTTGACTCACGGGGATTTCCAAGTCTCCACCCCATTGACGTCAATGGGAGTTTGTTTTGGC
ACCAAAATCAACGGGACTTTCCAAAATGTCGTAACAACTCCGCCCCATTGACGCAAATGGGCGGTAGGCG
TGTACGGTGGGAGGTCTATATAAGCAGAGCTGGTTTAGTGAACCGTCAGATCCGCTAGCGCTACCGGTCG
CCACCATGGTGAGCAAGGGCGAGGAGCTGTTCACCGGGGTGGTGCCCATCCTGGTCGAGCTGGACGGCGA
CGTAAACGGCCACAAGTTCAGCGTGTCCGGCGAGGGCGAGGGCGATGCCACCTACGGCAAGCTGACCCTG
AAGTTCATCTGCACCACCGGCAAGCTGCCCGTGCCCTGGCCCACCCTCGTGACCACCCTGACCTACGGCG
TGCAGTGCTTCAGCCGCTACCCCGACCACATGAAGCAGCACGACTTCTTCAAGTCCGCCATGCCCGAAGG
CTACGTCCAGGAGCGCACCATCTTCTTCAAGGACGACGGCAACTACAAGACCCGCGCCGAGGTGAAGTTC
GAGGGCGACACCCTGGTGAACCGCATCGAGCTGAAGGGCATCGACTTCAAGGAGGACGGCAACATCCTGG
GGCACAAGCTGGAGTACAACTACAACAGCCACAACGTCTATATCATGGCCGACAAGCAGAAGAACGGCAT
CAAGGTGAACTTCAAGATCCGCCACAACATCGAGGACGGCAGCGTGCAGCTCGCCGACCACTACCAGCAG
AACACCCCCATCGGCGACGGCCCCGTGCTGCTGCCCGACAACCACTACCTGAGCACCCAGTCCGCCCTGA
GCAAAGACCCCAACGAGAAGCGCGATCACATGGTCCTGCTGGAGTTCGTGACCGCCGCCGGGATCACTCT
CGGCATGGACGAGCTGTACAAGTCCGGACTCAGATCTGGGCGTGGTTAAGGGTGGGAAAGAATATATAAG
GTGGGGGTCTTATGTAGTTTTGTATCTGTTTTGCAGCAGCCGCCGCCGCCATGAGCACCAACTCGTTTGA
TGGAAGCATTGTGAGCTCATATTTGACAACGCGCATGCCCCCATGGGCCGGGGTGCGTCAGAATGTGATG
GGCTCCAGCATTGATGGTCGCCCCGTCCTGCCCGCAAACTCTACTACCTTGACCTACGAGACCGTGTCTG
GAACGCCGTTGGAGACTGCAGCCTCCGCCGCCGCTTCAGCCGCTGCAGCCACCGCCCGCGGGATTGTGAC
TGACTTTGCTTTCCTGAGCCCGCTTGCAAGCAGTGCAGCTTCCCGTTCATCCGCCCGCGATGACAAGTTG
ACGGCTCTTTTGGCACAATTGGATTCTTTGACCCGGGAACTTAATGTCGTTTCTCAGCAGCTGTTGGATC
TGCGCCAGCAGGTTTCTGCCCTGAAGGCTTCCTCCCCTCCCAATGCGGTTTAAAACATAAATAAAAAACC
AGACTCTGTTTGGATTTGGATCAAGCAAGTGTCTTGCTGTCTTTATTTAGGGGTTTTGCGCGCGCGGTAG
GCCCGGGACCAGCGGTCTCGGTCGTTGAGGGTCCTGTGTATTTTTTCCAGGACGTGGTAAAGGTGACTCT
GGATGTTCAGATACATGGGCATAAGCCCGTCTCTGGGGTGGAGGTAGCACCACTGCAGAGCTTCATGCTG
CGGGGTGGTGTTGTAGATGATCCAGTCGTAGCAGGAGCGCTGGGCGTGGTGCCTAAAAATGTCTTTCAGT
AGCAAGCTGATTGCCAGGGGCAGGCCCTTGGTGTAAGTGTTTACAAAGCGGTTAAGCTGGGATGGGTGCA
TACGTGGGGATATGAGATGCATCTTGGACTGTATTTTTAGGTTGGCTATGTTCCCAGCCATATCCCTCCG
GGGATTCATGTTGTGCAGAACCACCAGCACAGTGTATCCGGTGCACTTGGGAAATTTGTCATGTAGCTTA
GAAGGAAATGCGTGGAAGAACTTGGAGACGCCCTTGTGACCTCCAAGATTTTCCATGCATTCGTCCATAA
TGATGGCAATGGGCCCACGGGCGGCGGCCTGGGCGAAGATATTTCTGGGATCACTAACGTCATAGTTGTG
TTCCAGGATGAGATCGTCATAGGCCATTTTTACAAAGCGCGGGCGGAGGGTGCCAGACTGCGGTATAATG
GTTCCATCCGGCCCAGGGGCGTAGTTACCCTCACAGATTTGCATTTCCCACGCTTTGAGTTCAGATGGGG
GGATCATGTCTACCTGCGGGGCGATGAAGAAAACGGTTTCCGGGGTAGGGGAGATCAGCTGGGAAGAAAG
CAGGTTCCTGAGCAGCTGCGACTTACCGCAGCCGGTGGGCCCGTAAATCACACCTATTACCGGCTGCAAC
TGGTAGTTAAGAGAGCTGCAGCTGCCGTCATCCCTGAGCAGGGGGGCCACTTCGTTAAGCATGTCCCTGA
CTCGCATGTTTTCCCTGACCAAATCCGCCAGAAGGCGCTCGCCGCCCAGCGATAGCAGTTCTTGCAAGGA
AGCAAAGTTTTTCAACGGTTTGAGACCGTCCGCCGTAGGCATGCTTTTGAGCGTTTGACCAAGCAGTTCC
AGGCGGTCCCACAGCTCGGTCACCTGCTCTACGGCATCTCGATCCAGCATATCTCCTCGTTTCGCGGGTT
GGGGCGGCTTTCGCTGTACGGCAGTAGTCGGTGCTCGTCCAGACGGGCCAGGGTCATGTCTTTCCACGGG
CGCAGGGTCCTCGTCAGCGTAGTCTGGGTCACGGTGAAGGGGTGCGCTCCGGGCTGCGCGCTGGCCAGGG
TGCGCTTGAGGCTGGTCCTGCTGGTGCTGAAGCGCTGCCGGTCTTCGCCCTGCGCGTCGGCCAGGTAGCA
TTTGACCATGGTGTCATAGTCCAGCCCCTCCGCGGCGTGGCCCTTGGCGCGCAGCTTGCCCTTGGAGGAG
GCGCCGCACGAGGGGCAGTGCAGACTTTTGAGGGCGTAGAGCTTGGGCGCGAGAAATACCGATTCCGGGG
AGTAGGCATCCGCGCCGCAGGCCCCGCAGACGGTCTCGCATTCCACGAGCCAGGTGAGCTCTGGCCGTTC
GGGGTCAAAAACCAGGTTTCCCCCATGCTTTTTGATGCGTTTCTTACCTCTGGTTTCCATGAGCCGGTGT
CCACGCTCGGTGACGAAAAGGCTGTCCGTGTCCCCGTATACAGACTTGAGAGGGAGTTTAAACGAATTCA
ATAGCTTGTTGCATGGGCGGCGATATAAAATGCAAGGTGCTGCTCAAAAAATCAGGCAAAGCCTCGCGCA
AAAAAGAAAGCACATCGTAGTCATGCTCATGCAGATAAAGGCAGGTAAGCTCCGGAACCACCACAGAAAA
AGACACCATTTTTCTCTCAAACATGTCTGCGGGTTTCTGCATAAACACAAAATAAAATAACAAAAAAACA
TTTAAACATTAGAAGCCTGTCTTACAACAGGAAAAACAACCCTTATAAGCATAAGACGGACTACGGCCAT
GCCGGCGTGACCGTAAAAAAACTGGTCACCGTGATTAAAAAGCACCACCGACAGCTCCTCGGTCATGTCC
GGAGTCATAATGTAAGACTCGGTAAACACATCAGGTTGATTCACATCGGTCAGTGCTAAAAAGCGACCGA
AATAGCCCGGGGGAATACATACCCGCAGGCGTAGAGACAACATTACAGCCCCCATAGGAGGTATAACAAA
ATTAATAGGAGAGAAAAACACATAAACACCTGAAAAACCCTCCTGCCTAGGCAAAATAGCACCCTCCCGC
TCCAGAACAACATACAGCGCTTCCACAGCGGCAGCCATAACAGTCAGCCTTACCAGTAAAAAAGAAAACC
TATTAAAAAAACACCACTCGACACGGCACCAGCTCAATCAGTCACAGTGTAAAAAAGGGCCAAGTGCAGA
GCGAGTATATATAGGACTAAAAAATGACGTAACGGTTAAAGTCCACAAAAAACACCCAGAAAACCGCACG
CGAACCTACGCCCAGAAACGAAAGCCAAAAAACCCACAACTTCCTCAAATCGTCACTTCCGTTTTCCCAC
GTTACGTCACTTCCCATTTTAAGAAAACTACAATTCCCAACACATACAAGTTACTCCGCCCTAAAACCTA
CGTCACCCGCCCCGTTCCCACGCCCCGCGCCACGTCACAAACTCCACCCCCTCATTATCATATTGGCTTC
AATCCAAAATAAGGTATATTATTGATGATGTTAATTAACATGCATGGATCCATATGCGGTGTGAAATACC
GCACAGATGCGTAAGGAGAAAATACCGCATCAGGCGCTCTTCCGCTTCCTCGCTCACTGACTCGCTGCGC
TCGGTCGTTCGGCTGCGGCGAGCGGTATCAGCTCACTCAAAGGCGGTAATACGGTTATCCACAGAATCAG
GGGATAACGCAGGAAAGAACATGTGAGCAAAAGGCCAGCAAAAGGCCAGGAACCGTAAAAAGGCCGCGTT
GCTGGCGTTTTTCCATAGGCTCCGCCCCCCTGACGAGCATCACAAAAATCGACGCTCAAGTCAGAGGTGG
CGAAACCCGACAGGACTATAAAGATACCAGGCGTTTCCCCCTGGAAGCTCCCTCGTGCGCTCTCCTGTTC
CGACCCTGCCGCTTACCGGATACCTGTCCGCCTTTCTCCCTTCGGGAAGCGTGGCGCTTTCTCATAGCTC
ACGCTGTAGGTATCTCAGTTCGGTGTAGGTCGTTCGCTCCAAGCTGGGCTGTGTGCACGAACCCCCCGTT
CAGCCCGACCGCTGCGCCTTATCCGGTAACTATCGTCTTGAGTCCAACCCGGTAAGACACGACTTATCGC
CACTGGCAGCAGCCACTGGTAACAGGATTAGCAGAGCGAGGTATGTAGGCGGTGCTACAGAGTTCTTGAA
GTGGTGGCCTAACTACGGCTACACTAGAAGGACAGTATTTGGTATCTGCGCTCTGCTGAAGCCAGTTACC
TTCGGAAAAAGAGTTGGTAGCTCTTGATCCGGCAAACAAACCACCGCTGGTAGCGGTGGTTTTTTTGTTT
GCAAGCAGCAGATTACGCGCAGAAAAAAAGGATCTCAAGAAGATCCTTTGATCTTTTCTACGGGGTCTGA
CGCTCAGTGGAACGAAAACTCACGTTAAGGGATTTTGGTCATGAGATTATCAAAAAGGATCTTCACCTAG
ATCCTTTTAAATTAAAAATGAAGTTTTAAATCAATCTAAAGTATATATGAGTAAACTTGGTCTGACAGTT
ACCAATGCTTAATCAGTGAGGCACCTATCTCAGCGATCTGTCTATTTCGTTCATCCATAGTTGCCTGACT
CCCCGTCGTGTAGATAACTACGATACGGGAGGGCTTACCATCTGGCCCCAGTGCTGCAATGATACCGCGA
GACCCACGCTCACCGGCTCCAGATTTATCAGCAATAAACCAGCCAGCCGGAAGGGCCGAGCGCAGAAGTG
GTCCTGCAACTTTATCCGCCTCCATCCAGTCTATTAATTGTTGCCGGGAAGCTAGAGTAAGTAGTTCGCC
AGTTAATAGTTTGCGCAACGTTGTTGCCATTGCTGCAGCCATGAGATTATCAAAAAGGATCTTCACCTAG
ATCCTTTTCACGTAGAAAGCCAGTCCGCAGAAACGGTGCTGACCCCGGATGAATGTCAGCTACTGGGCTA
TCTGGACAAGGGAAAACGCAAGCGCAAAGAGAAAGCAGGTAGCTTGCAGTGGGCTTACATGGCGATAGCT
AGACTGGGCGGTTTTATGGACAGCAAGCGAACCGGAATTGCCAGCTGGGGCGCCCTCTGGTAAGGTTGGG
AAGCCCTGCAAAGTAAACTGGATGGCTTTCTTGCCGCCAAGGATCTGATGGCGCAGGGGATCAAGCTCTG
ATCAAGAGACAGGATGAGGATCGTTTCGCATGATTGAACAAGATGGATTGCACGCAGGTTCTCCGGCCGC
TTGGGTGGAGAGGCTATTCGGCTATGACTGGGCACAACAGACAATCGGCTGCTCTGATGCCGCCGTGTTC
CGGCTGTCAGCGCAGGGGCGCCCGGTTCTTTTTGTCAAGACCGACCTGTCCGGTGCCCTGAATGAACTGC
AAGACGAGGCAGCGCGGCTATCGTGGCTGGCCACGACGGGCGTTCCTTGCGCAGCTGTGCTCGACGTTGT
CACTGAAGCGGGAAGGGACTGGCTGCTATTGGGCGAAGTGCCGGGGCAGGATCTCCTGTCATCTCACCTT
GCTCCTGCCGAGAAAGTATCCATCATGGCTGATGCAATGCGGCGGCTGCATACGCTTGATCCGGCTACCT
GCCCATTCGACCACCAAGCGAAACATCGCATCGAGCGAGCACGTACTCGGATGGAAGCCGGTCTTGTCGA
TCAGGATGATCTGGACGAAGAGCATCAGGGGCTCGCGCCAGCCGAACTGTTCGCCAGGCTCAAGGCGAGC
ATGCCCGACGGCGAGGATCTCGTCGTGACCCATGGCGATGCCTGCTTGCCGAATATCATGGTGGAAAATG
GCCGCTTTTCTGGATTCATCGACTGTGGCCGGCTGGGTGTGGCGGACCGCTATCAGGACATAGCGTTGGC
TACCCGTGATATTGCTGAAGAGCTTGGCGGCGAATGGGCTGACCGCTTCCTCGTGCTTTACGGTATCGCC
GCTCCCGATTCGCAGCGCATCGCCTTCTATCGCCTTCTTGACGAGTTCTTCTGAATTTTGTTAAAATTTT
TGTTAAATCAGCTCATTTTTTAACCAATAGGCCGAAATCGGCAAAATCCCTTATAAATCAAAAGAATAGA
CCGAGATAGGGT
[37 nt withheld, positions 7503-7539]
AAAGAACGTGGACTCCAACGTCAAAGG
[49 nt withheld, positions 7567-7615]
T
[91 nt withheld, positions 7617-7707]
G
[124 nt withheld, positions 7709-7832]
CCATTCGCCATTCAGGATCGAATTAATTCTTAATTAACATCATCAATAATATACCTTATTTTGGATTGAA
GCCAATATGATAATGAGGGGGTGGAGTTTGTGACGTGGCGCGGGGCGTGGGAACGGGGCGGGTGACGTAG
TAGTGTGGCGGAAGTGTGATGTTGCAAGTGTGGCGGAACACATGTAAGCGACGGATGTGGCAAAAGTGAC
GTTTTTGGTGTGCGCCGGTGTACACAGGAAGTGACAATTTTCGCGCGGTTTTAGGCGGATGTTGTAGTAA
ATTTGGGCGTAACCGAGTAAGATTTGGCCATTTTCGCGGGAAAACTGAATAAGAGGAAGTGAAATCTGAA
TAATTTTGTGTTACTCATAGCGCGTAATACTGGTACCAATTC
